Addgene plasmid #99335: pET-NCBD + ACTR
Purpose: Bacterial coexpression of CBP NCBD and NCoA3 binding domains
Depositing lab: Peter Wright. Depositing organization: Scripps California (The Scripps Research Institute). Publication: Mutual synergistic folding in recruitment of CBP/p300 by p160 nuclear receptor coactivators. Demarest SJ, Martinez-Yamout M, Chung J, Chen H, Xu W, Dyson HJ, Evans RM, Wright PE. Nature. 2002 Jan 31;415(6871):549-53. 10.1038/415549a PubMed 11823864.
Backbone
  Vector backbone: pET22b
  Backbone manufacturer: Novagen
  Backbone size w/o insert (bp): 5493
  Total vector size (bp): 5945
  Modifications to backbone: introduced second RBS
  Vector type: Bacterial Expression
Growth in bacteria
  Bacterial resistance: Ampicillin, 100 μg/mL
  Growth temperature: 37°C
  Growth strain: DH5alpha
  Copy number: Low Copy
Gene/Insert 1
  Gene/Insert name: CBP NCBD (2059-2117)
  Species: M. musculus (mouse)
  Insert size (bp): 183
  Entrez Gene: CREBBP (a.k.a. CBP, KAT3A, MKHK1, RSTS, RSTS1)
  Promoter: T7
  Cloning method: Restriction Enzyme; 5′ cloning site NdeI (not destroyed); 3′ cloning site BamHI (not destroyed)
  Sequencing primers: 5′ T7; 3′ T7
Gene/Insert 2
  Gene/Insert name: SRC3 (1023-1093)
  Species: H. sapiens (human)
  Insert size (bp): 219
  Entrez Gene: NCOA3 (a.k.a. ACTR, AIB-1, AIB1, CAGH16, CTG26, KAT13B, RAC3, SRC-3, SRC3, TNRC14, TNRC16, TRAM-1, bHLHe42, pCIP)
  Promoter: T7
  Cloning method: Restriction Enzyme; 5′ cloning site NcoI (not destroyed); 3′ cloning site HindIII (not destroyed)
  Sequencing primers: 5′ T7; 3′ T7
Terms and licenses: Academic/Nonprofit Terms; Industry Terms: Not Available to Industry
How to cite: pET-NCBD + ACTR was a gift from Peter Wright (Addgene plasmid # 99335 ; http://n2t.net/addgene:99335 ; RRID:Addgene_99335)
