[The description below was written by a language model from this plasmid's Addgene catalogue record and pLannotate feature annotations shown in this document.]
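Description:
pET-NCBD + ACTR is a bacterial coexpression plasmid built on the Novagen pET22b backbone, designed to produce two interacting transcriptional coactivator domains together in E. coli. It is propagated through a pBR322-type ColE1 origin accompanied by the rop gene and bom region, consistent with its catalogue listing as low copy. Selection is with ampicillin via β-lactamase. An f1 origin is also present, and the backbone carries lacI under its own promoter to repress expression until induction.

The payload is a bicistronic cassette driven by a single T7 promoter with an adjacent lac operator, so transcription requires T7 RNA polymerase and is inducible with IPTG. The first cistron, cloned NdeI to BamHI behind the T7 gene 10 ribosome binding site, encodes the nuclear coactivator binding domain (NCBD) of mouse CBP, residues 2059–2117. The automated annotation does not label this insert, but the gap between the two ribosome binding sites fits its recorded position. A second gene 10 RBS, introduced as a backbone modification, precedes the second cistron. This encodes residues 1023–1093 of human NCOA3 (ACTR/SRC3) and was cloned NcoI to HindIII. The vector's His-tag sequence and the T7 terminator lie downstream. The record does not state whether the ACTR fragment is fused to the tag or ends before it.

The sequenced record (5,833 nt) is somewhat shorter than the catalogue total of 5,945 bp. The associated publication concerns mutual synergistic folding in the recruitment of CBP/p300 by p160 coactivators. Coexpressing the two domains therefore serves to produce their complex, presumably for structural and biophysical study.
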