Features (pLannotate 1.2.2; 20 found; start..end, strand, type, name):
     14..602     +  rep_origin     ori: high-copy-number ColE1/pMB1/pBR322/pUC origin of replication
    788..927     -  misc_feature   bom: basis of mobility region from pBR322
   1029..1220    -  CDS            rop: Rop protein, which maintains plasmids at low copy number; rop
   1237..1617    +  CDS            YPB1_ECOLX: Protein predicted: Swiss-Prot protein existence level 4. From Escherichia coli.
   1689..1980    -  CDS            TcR (fragment): tetracycline efflux protein; tet; confers resistance to tetracycline
   1995..2016    -  protein_bind   CAP binding site: CAP binding activates transcription in the presence of cAMP. E. coli catabolite activator protein
   2029..3111    -  CDS            lacI: lac repressor; lacI; The lac repressor binds to the lac operator to inhibit transcription in E. coli. This inhibition can be relieved by adding lactose or isopropyl-β-D-thiogalactopyranoside (IPTG).
   3112..3189    -  promoter       lacI promoter: lacI
   3197..3476    -  CDS            TcR (fragment): tetracycline efflux protein; tet; confers resistance to tetracycline
   3498..3516    +  promoter       T7 promoter: promoter for bacteriophage T7 RNA polymerase
   3517..3541    +  protein_bind   lac operator: The lac repressor binds to the lac operator to inhibit transcription in E. coli. This inhibition can be relieved by adding lactose or isopropyl-β-D-thiogalactopyranoside (IPTG). lac repressor encoded by lacI
   3556..3578    +  RBS            RBS: efficient ribosome binding site from bacteriophage T7 gene 10 (Olins and Rangwala, 1989)
   3792..3814    +  RBS            RBS: efficient ribosome binding site from bacteriophage T7 gene 10 (Olins and Rangwala, 1989)
   3824..4036    +  CDS            NCOA3 (fragment): NCOA3_HUMAN - Also known as AIB1, BHLHE42, RAC3, TRAM1. Experimental evidence at protein level: Swiss-Prot protein existence level 1. Nuclear receptor coactivator that directly binds nuclear receptors and stimulates the transcriptional activities in a hormone- dependent fashion. Plays a central role in creating a multisubunit coactivator complex, which probably acts via remodeling of chromatin. Involved in the coactivation of different nuclear receptors, such as for steroids (GR and ER), retinoids (RARs and RXRs), thyroid hormone (TRs), vitamin D3 (VDR) and prostanoids (PPARs). Displays histon
   4062..4079    +  CDS            9xHis (fragment): 9xHis affinity tag
   4089..4138    +  CDS            SET1 (fragment): solubility-enhancement tag derived from T7 phage gene 10B
   4146..4193    +  terminator     T7 terminator: transcription terminator for bacteriophage T7 RNA polymerase
   4230..4658    +  rep_origin     f1 ori (sequence partly withheld): f1 bacteriophage origin of replication; arrow indicates direction of (+) strand synthesis
   4711..4815    +  promoter       AmpR promoter: bla
   4816..5676    +  CDS            AmpR: β-lactamase; bla; confers resistance to ampicillin, carbenicillin, and related antibiotics
>Addgene plasmid #99335 | pET-NCBD + ACTR | addgene full sequence | sequence record 193349 | Addgene NGS Result
TCAAAGGATCTTCTTGAGATCCTTTTTTTCTGCGCGTAATCTGCTGCTTGCAAACAAAAAAACCACCGCT
ACCAGCGGTGGTTTGTTTGCCGGATCAAGAGCTACCAACTCTTTTTCCGAAGGTAACTGGCTTCAGCAGA
GCGCAGATACCAAATACTGTCCTTCTAGTGTAGCCGTAGTTAGGCCACCACTTCAAGAACTCTGTAGCAC
CGCCTACATACCTCGCTCTGCTAATCCTGTTACCAGTGGCTGCTGCCAGTGGCGATAAGTCGTGTCTTAC
CGGGTTGGACTCAAGACGATAGTTACCGGATAAGGCGCAGCGGTCGGGCTGAACGGGGGGTTCGTGCACA
CAGCCCAGCTTGGAGCGAACGACCTACACCGAACTGAGATACCTACAGCGTGAGCTATGAGAAAGCGCCA
CGCTTCCCGAAGGGAGAAAGGCGGACAGGTATCCGGTAAGCGGCAGGGTCGGAACAGGAGAGCGCACGAG
GGAGCTTCCAGGGGGAAACGCCTGGTATCTTTATAGTCCTGTCGGGTTTCGCCACCTCTGACTTGAGCGT
CGATTTTTGTGATGCTCGTCAGGGGGGCGGAGCCTATGGAAAAACGCCAGCAACGCGGCCTTTTTACGGT
TCCTGGCCTTTTGCTGGCCTTTTGCTCACATGTTCTTTCCTGCGTTATCCCCTGATTCTGTGGATAACCG
TATTACCGCCTTTGAGTGAGCTGATACCGCTCGCCGCAGCCGAACGACCGAGCGCAGCGAGTCAGTGAGC
GAGGAAGCGGAAGAGCGCCTGATGCGGTATTTTCTCCTTACGCATCTGTGCGGTATTTCACACCGCAATG
GTGCACTCTCAGTACAATCTGCTCTGATGCCGCATAGTTAAGCCAGTATACACTCCGCTATCGCTACGTG
ACTGGGTCATGGCTGCGCCCCGACACCCGCCAACACCCGCTGACGCGCCCTGACGGGCTTGTCTGCTCCC
GGCATCCGCTTACAGACAAGCTGTGACCGTCTCCGGGAGCTGCATGTGTCAGAGGTTTTCACCGTCATCA
CCGAAACGCGCGAGGCAGCTGCGGTAAAGCTCATCAGCGTGGTCGTGAAGCGATTCACAGATGTCTGCCT
GTTCATCCGCGTCCAGCTCGTTGAGTTTCTCCAGAAGCGTTAATGTCTGGCTTCTGATAAAGCGGGCCAT
GTTAAGGGCGGTTTTTTCCTGTTTGGTCACTGATGCCTCCGTGTAAGGGGGATTTCTGTTCATGGGGGTA
ATGATACCGATGAAACGAGAGAGGATGCTCACGATACGGGTTACTGATGATGAACATGCCCGGTTACTGG
AACGTTGTGAGGGTAAACAACTGGCGGTATGGATGCGGCGGGACCAGAGAAAAATCACTCAGGGTCAATG
CCAGCGCTTCGTTAATACAGATGTAGGTGTTCCACAGGGTAGCCAGCAGCATCCTGCGATGCAGATCCGG
AACATAATGGTGCAGGGCGCTGACTTCCGCGTTTCCAGACTTTACGAAACACGGAAACCGAAGACCATTC
ATGTTGTTGCTCAGGTCGCAGACGTTTTGCAGCAGCAGTCGCTTCACGTTCGCTCGCGTATCGGTGATTC
ATTCTGCTAACCAGTAAGGCAACCCCGCCAGCCTAGCCGGGTCCTCAACGACAGGAGCACGATCATGCGC
ACCCGTGGGGCCGCCATGCCGGCGATAATGGCCTGCTTCTCGCCGAAACGTTTGGTGGCGGGACCAGTGA
CGAAGGCTTGAGCGAGGGCGTGCAAGATTCCGAATACCGCAAGCGACAGGCCGATCATCGTCGCGCTCCA
GCGAAAGCGGTCCTCGCCGAAAATGACCCAGAGCGCTGCCGGCACCTGTCCTACGAGTTGCATGATAAAG
AAGACAGTCATAAGTGCGGCGACGATAGTCATGCCCCGCGCCCACCGGAAGGAGCTGACTGGGTTGAAGG
CTCTCAAGGGCATCGGTCGAGATCCCGGTGCCTAATGAGTGAGCTAACTTACATTAATTGCGTTGCGCTC
ACTGCCCGCTTTCCAGTCGGGAAACCTGTCGTGCCAGCTGCATTAATGAATCGGCCAACGCGCGGGGAGA
GGCGGTTTGCGTATTGGGCGCCAGGGTGGTTTTTCTTTTCACCAGTGAGACGGGCAACAGCTGATTGCCC
TTCACCGCCTGGCCCTGAGAGAGTTGCAGCAAGCGGTCCACGCTGGTTTGCCCCAGCAGGCGAAAATCCT
GTTTGATGGTGGTTAACGGCGGGATATAACATGAGCTGTCTTCGGTATCGTCGTATCCCACTACCGAGAT
ATCCGCACCAACGCGCAGCCCGGACTCGGTAATGGCGCGCATTGCGCCCAGCGCCATCTGATCGTTGGCA
ACCAGCATCGCAGTGGGAACGATGCCCTCATTCAGCATTTGCATGGTTTGTTGAAAACCGGACATGGCAC
TCCAGTCGCCTTCCCGTTCCGCTATCGGCTGAATTTGATTGCGAGTGAGATATTTATGCCAGCCAGCCAG
ACGCAGACGCGCCGAGACAGAACTTAATGGGCCCGCTAACAGCGCGATTTGCTGGTGACCCAATGCGACC
AGATGCTCCACGCCCAGTCGCGTACCGTCTTCATGGGAGAAAATAATACTGTTGATGGGTGTCTGGTCAG
AGACATCAAGAAATAACGCCGGAACATTAGTGCAGGCAGCTTCCACAGCAATGGCATCCTGGTCATCCAG
CGGATAGTTAATGATCAGCCCACTGACGCGTTGCGCGAGAAGATTGTGCACCGCCGCTTTACAGGCTTCG
ACGCCGCTTCGTTCTACCATCGACACCACCACGCTGGCACCCAGTTGATCGGCGCGAGATTTAATCGCCG
CGACAATTTGCGACGGCGCGTGCAGGGCCAGACTGGAGGTGGCAACGCCAATCAGCAACGACTGTTTGCC
CGCCAGTTGTTGTGCCACGCGGTTGGGAATGTAATTCAGCTCCGCCATCGCCGCTTCCACTTTTTCCCGC
GTTTTCGCAGAAACGTGGCTGGCCTGGTTCACCACGCGGGAAACGGTCTGATAAGAGACACCGGCATACT
CTGCGACATCGTATAACGTTACTGGTTTCACATTCACCACCCTGAATTGACTCTCTTCCGGGCGCTATCA
TGCCATACCGCGAAAGGTTTTGCGCCATTCGATGGTGTCCGGGATCTCGACGCTCTCCCTTATGCGACTC
CTGCATTAGGAAGCAGCCCAGTAGTAGGTTGAGGCCGTTGAGCACCGCCGCCGCAAGGAATGGTGCATGC
AAGGAGATGGCGCCCAACAGTCCCCCGGCCACGGGGCCTGCCACCATACCCACGCCGAAACAAGCGCTCA
TGAGCCCGAAGTGGCGAGCCCGATCTTCCCCATCGGTGATGTCGGCGATATAGGCGCCAGCAACCGCACC
TGTGGCGCCGGTGATGCCGGCCACGATGCGTCCGGCGTAGAGGATCGAGATCTCGATCCCGCGAAATTAA
TACGACTCACTATAGGGGAATTGTGAGCGGATAACAATTCCCCTCTAGAAATAATTTTGTTTAACTTTAA
GAAGGAGATATACATATGCCAAACAGGAGCATCTCGCCAAGTGCCCTGCAAGACCTGCTACGGACCCTAA
AGTCACCCAGCTCTCCTCAGCAGCAGCAGCAGGTGCTGAACATCCTTAAATCAAACCCACAGCTAATGGC
AGCTTTCATCAAACAGCGCACAGCCAAGTATGTGGCCAATCAGCCTGGCATGCAGTGATAAGGATCCCCT
CTAGAAATAATTTTGTTTAACTTTAAGAAGGAGATATACCATGGGCACTCAAAATAGGCCTCTTCTTAGG
AATTCCCTGGATGATCTTGTTGGGCCACCTTCCAACCTGGAAGGCCAGAGTGACGAAAGAGCATTATTGG
ACCAGCTGCACACTCTTCTCAGCAACACAGATGCCACAGGCCTGGAAGAAATTGACAGAGCTTTGGGCAT
TCCTGAACTTGTCAATCAGGGACAGGCATTAGAGCCCAAACAGGATTGATAAGCTTGCGGCCGCACTCGA
GCACCACCACCACCACCACTGAGATCCGGCTGCTAACAAAGCCCGAAAGGAAGCTGAGTTGGCTGCTGCC
ACCGCTGAGCAATAACTAGCATAACCCCTTGGGGCCTCTAAACGGGTCTTGAGGGGTTTTTTGCTGAAAG
GAGGAACTATATCCGGATTGGCGAATGGG
[124 nt withheld, positions 4230-4353]
C
[91 nt withheld, positions 4355-4445]
A
[49 nt withheld, positions 4447-4495]
CCTTTGACGTTGGAGTCCACGTTCTTT
[37 nt withheld, positions 4523-4559]
ACCCTATCTCGGTCTATTCTTTTGATTTATAAGGGATTTTGCCGATTTCGGCCTATTGGTTAAAAAATGA
GCTGATTTAACAAAAATTTAACGCGAATTTTAACAAAATATTAACGCTTACAATTTAGGTGGCACTTTTC
GGGGAAATGTGCGCGGAACCCCTATTTGTTTATTTTTCTAAATACATTCAAATATGTATCCGCTCATGAG
ACAATAACCCTGATAAATGCTTCAATAATATTGAAAAAGGAAGAGTATGAGTATTCAACATTTCCGTGTC
GCCCTTATTCCCTTTTTTGCGGCATTTTGCCTTCCTGTTTTTGCTCACCCAGAAACGCTGGTGAAAGTAA
AAGATGCTGAAGATCAGTTGGGTGCACGAGTGGGTTACATCGAACTGGATCTCAACAGCGGTAAGATCCT
TGAGAGTTTTCGCCCCGAAGAACGTTTTCCAATGATGAGCACTTTTAAAGTTCTGCTATGTGGCGCGGTA
TTATCCCGTATTGACGCCGGGCAAGAGCAACTCGGTCGCCGCATACACTATTCTCAGAATGACTTGGTTG
AGTACTCACCAGTCACAGAAAAGCATCTTACGGATGGCATGACAGTAAGAGAATTATGCAGTGCTGCCAT
AACCATGAGTGATAACACTGCGGCCAACTTACTTCTGACAACGATCGGAGGACCGAAGGAGCTAACCGCT
TTTTTGCACAACATGGGGGATCATGTAACTCGCCTTGATCGTTGGGAACCGGAGCTGAATGAAGCCATAC
CAAACGACGAGCGTGACACCACGATGCCTGCAGCAATGGCAACAACGTTGCGCAAACTATTAACTGGCGA
ACTACTTACTCTAGCTTCCCGGCAACAATTAATAGACTGGATGGAGGCGGATAAAGTTGCAGGACCACTT
CTGCGCTCGGCCCTTCCGGCTGGCTGGTTTATTGCTGATAAATCTGGAGCCGGTGAGCGTGGGTCTCGCG
GTATCATTGCAGCACTGGGGCCAGATGGTAAGCCCTCCCGTATCGTAGTTATCTACACGACGGGGAGTCA
GGCAACTATGGATGAACGAAATAGACAGATCGCTGAGATAGGTGCCTCACTGATTAAGCATTGGTAACTG
TCAGACCAAGTTTACTCATATATACTTTAGATTGATTTAAAACTTCATTTTTAATTTAAAAGGATCTAGG
TGAAGATCCTTTTTGATAATCTCATGACCAAAATCCCTTAACGTGAGTTTTCGTTCCACTGAGCGTCAGA
CCCCGTAGAAAAGA
