>Addgene plasmid #99335 | pET-NCBD + ACTR | depositor partial sequence | sequence record 193350 | T7 promoter and T7 terminator
TAATTTTGTTTAACTTTAAGAAGGAGATATACATATGCCAAACAGGAGCATCTCGCCAAGTGCCCTGCAA
GACCTGCTACGGACCCTAAAGTCACCCAGCTCTCCTCAGCAGCAGCAGCAGGTGCTGAACATCCTTAAAT
CAAACCCACAGCTAATGGCAGCTTTCATCAAACAGCGCACAGCCAAGTATGTGGCCAATCAGCCTGGCAT
GCAGTGATAAGGATCCCCTCTAGAAATAATTTTGTTTAACTTTAAGAAGGAGATATACCATGGGCACTCA
AAATAGGCCTCTTCTTAGGAATTCCCTGGATGATCTTGTTGGGCCACCTTCCAACCTGGAAGGCCAGAGT
GACGAAAGAGCATTATTGGACCAGCTGCACACTCTTCTCAGCAACACAGATGCCACAGGCCTGGAAGAAA
TTGACAGAGCTTTGGGCATTCCTGAACTTGTCAATCAGGGACAGGCATTAGAGCCCAAACAGGATTGATA
AGCTTGCGGCCGCACTCGAGCACCACCACCACCACCACTGAGATCCGGCTGCTAACAAAGCCCGAAAGGA
AGCTGAGTTGGCTGCTGCCACCGCTGAGCAATAACTAGCATAACCCCTTGGGGCCTCTAAACGGGTCTTG
AGGGGTTTTTTGCTGAAAGGAGGAACTATATCCGGATTGGCGAATGGG
[124 nt withheld, positions 679-802]
C
[91 nt withheld, positions 804-894]
A
[45 nt withheld, positions 896-940]
